>Addgene plasmid #213269 | GPR171-DuET | addgene full sequence | sequence record 430816 | Addgene NGS Result
CTATTGACGTCAATGACGGTAAATGGCCCGCCTGGCATTATGCCCAGTACATGACCTTATGGGACTTTCC
TACTTGGCAGTACATCTACGTATTAGTCATCGCTATTACCATGGTGATGCGGTTTTGGCAGTACATCAAT
GGGCGTGGATAGCGGTTTGACTCACGGGGATTTCCAAGTCTCCACCCCATTGACGTCAATGGGAGTTTGT
TTTGGCACCAAAATCAACGGGACTTTCCAAAATGTCGTAACAACTCCGCCCCATTGACGCAAATGGGCGG
TAGGCGTGTACGGTGGGAGGTCTATATAAGCAGAGCTCTCTGGCTAACTAGAGAACCCACTGCTTACTGG
CTTATCGAAATTAATACGACTCACTATAGGGAGACCCAAGCTGGCTAGCGTTTAAACTTAAGCTTAGCGC
CACCATGAAGACGATCATCGCCCTGAGCTACATCTTCTGCCTGGTATTCGCCGACTACAAGGACGATGAT
GACGCCAGCATCGATATGACAAACTCTTCTTTTTTCTGTCCTGTCTACAAGGATCTGGAGCCCTTCACCT
ACTTTTTTTACCTCGTCTTTCTGGTGGGTATCATCGGTAGCTGCTTTGCCACTTGGGCTTTCATCCAGAA
GAACACGAATCACCGCTGCGTGTCAATCTATTTGATAAACCTTCTGACCGCGGACTTTCTTCTGACGCTG
GCCCTTCCCGTCAAAATTGTCGTAGACTTGGGCGTTGCCCCGTGGAAGCTGAAGATCTTTCATTGCCAAG
TGACAGCCTGCCTGATATACATTAACATGTACCTGAGCATCATATTCCTCGCTTTTGTTTCCATTGACCG
CTGCCTCCAACTGACACATTCTTGTAAAATCTATAGAATTCAGGAGCCAGGATTCGCCAAGATGATTTCT
ACAGTCGTGTGGCTGATGGTGCTTCTGATTATGGTCCCTAACATGATGATTCCAATTAAGGATATCAAGG
AAAAGTCTAACGTTGGCTGCATGGAGTTTAAAAAGGAATTTGGTCGCAATTGGCACCTCCTTACCAACTT
CATATGTGTTGCCATCTTTCTGAATTTCTCCGCTATCATCCTCATCAGCAATTGTCTGGTGATCCGCCAG
CTCTACAGAAATAAGGACAACGAAAATTATCCAAATGTGAAGAAGGCGCTGATAAATATACTGTTGGTGA
CCACTGGATATATCATTTGTTTTGTGCCCTATCACATTGTGAGGATTCCATACACGCTGAGTCAGACAGA
GGTAATTACCGACTGTTCAACCCGCATCAGCTTGTTCAAGGCCAAAGAGGCTACACTCCTTCTGGCAGTC
TCTAACCTGTGCTTTGACCCAATCCTTTATTACCACCTCAGCAAGGCTTTCCGGAGCAAGGTAACCGAAA
CTTTCGCCAGTCCAAAGGAGACAAAAGCGCAGAAAGAAAAGCTCCGATGTGAAAACAATGCGATCGATAC
CGGTGGACGCACCGGTGAATTCGATGAGGCCAGCACCACCGTGTCTAAGACCGAGACTTCTCAGGTGGCC
CCTGCCTAACTCGAGTCTAGAGGGCCCGTTTAAACCCGCTGATCAGCCTCGACTGTGCCTTCTAGTTGCC
AGCCATCTGTTGTTTGCCCCTCCCCCGTGCCTTCCTTGACCCTGGAAGGTGCCACTCCCACTGTCCTTTC
CTAATAAAATGAGGAAATTGCATCGCATTGTCTGAGTAGGTGTCATTCTATTCTGGGGGGTGGGGTGGGG
CAGGACAGCAAGGGGGAGGATTGGGAAGACAATAGCAGGCATGCTGGGGATGCGGTGGGCTCTATGGCTT
CTGAGGCGGAAAGAACCAGCTGGGGCTCTAGGGGGTATCCCC
[124 nt withheld, positions 1863-1986]
C
[91 nt withheld, positions 1988-2078]
A
[49 nt withheld, positions 2080-2128]
CCTTTGACGTTGGAGTCCACGTTCTTT
[37 nt withheld, positions 2156-2192]
ACCCTATCTCGGTCTATTCTTTTGATTTATAAGGGATTTTGCCGATTTCGGCCTATTGGTTAAAAAATGA
GCTGATTTAACAAAAATTTAACGCGAATTAATTCTGTGGAATGTGTGTCAGTTAGGGTGTGGAAAGTCCC
CAGGCTCCCCAGCAGGCAGAAGTATGCAAAGCATGCATCTCAATTAGTCAGCAACCAGGTGTGGAAAGTC
CCCAGGCTCCCCAGCAGGCAGAAGTATGCAAAGCATGCATCTCAATTAGTCAGCAACCATAGTCCCGCCC
CTAACTCCGCCCATCCCGCCCCTAACTCCGCCCAGTTCCGCCCATTCTCCGCCCCATGGCTGACTAATTT
TTTTTATTTATGCAGAGGCCGAGGCCGCCTCTGCCTCTGAGCTATTCCAGAAGTAGTGAGGAGGCTTTTT
TGGAGGCCTAGGCTTTTGCAAAAAGCTCCCGGGAGCTTGTATATCCATTTTCGGATCTGATCAAGAGACA
GGATGAGGATCGTTTCGCATGATTGAACAAGATGGATTGCACGCAGGTTCTCCGGCCGCTTGGGTGGAGA
GGCTATTCGGCTATGACTGGGCACAACAGACAATCGGCTGCTCTGATGCCGCCGTGTTCCGGCTGTCAGC
GCAGGGGCGCCCGGTTCTTTTTGTCAAGACCGACCTGTCCGGTGCCCTGAATGAACTGCAGGACGAGGCA
GCGCGGCTATCGTGGCTGGCCACGACGGGCGTTCCTTGCGCAGCTGTGCTCGACGTTGTCACTGAAGCGG
GAAGGGACTGGCTGCTATTGGGCGAAGTGCCGGGGCAGGATCTCCTGTCATCTCACCTTGCTCCTGCCGA
GAAAGTATCCATCATGGCTGATGCAATGCGGCGGCTGCATACGCTTGATCCGGCTACCTGCCCATTCGAC
CACCAAGCGAAACATCGCATCGAGCGAGCACGTACTCGGATGGAAGCCGGTCTTGTCGATCAGGATGATC
TGGACGAAGAGCATCAGGGGCTCGCGCCAGCCGAACTGTTCGCCAGGCTCAAGGCGCGCATGCCCGACGG
CGAGGATCTCGTCGTGACCCATGGCGATGCCTGCTTGCCGAATATCATGGTGGAAAATGGCCGCTTTTCT
GGATTCATCGACTGTGGCCGGCTGGGTGTGGCGGACCGCTATCAGGACATAGCGTTGGCTACCCGTGATA
TTGCTGAAGAGCTTGGCGGCGAATGGGCTGACCGCTTCCTCGTGCTTTACGGTATCGCCGCTCCCGATTC
GCAGCGCATCGCCTTCTATCGCCTTCTTGACGAGTTCTTCTGAGCGGGACTCTGGGGTTCGAAATGACCG
ACCAAGCGACGCCCAACCTGCCATCACGAGATTTCGATTCCACCGCCGCCTTCTATGAAAGGTTGGGCTT
CGGAATCGTTTTCCGGGACGCCGGCTGGATGATCCTCCAGCGCGGGGATCTCATGCTGGAGTTCTTCGCC
CACCCCAACTTGTTTATTGCAGCTTATAATGGTTACAAATAAAGCAATAGCATCACAAATTTCACAAATA
AAGCATTTTTTTCACTGCATTCTAGTTGTGGTTTGTCCAAACTCATCAATGTATCTTATCATGTCTGTAT
ACCGTCGACCTCTAGCTAGAGCTTGGCGTAATCATGGTCATAGCTGTTTCCTGTGTGAAATTGTTATCCG
CTCACAATTCCACACAACATACGAGCCGGAAGCATAAAGTGTAAAGCCTGGGGTGCCTAATGAGTGAGCT
AACTCACATTAATTGCGTTGCGCTCACTGCCCGCTTTCCAGTCGGGAAACCTGTCGTGCCAGCTGCATTA
ATGAATCGGCCAACGCGCGGGGAGAGGCGGTTTGCGTATTGGGCGCTCTTCCGCTTCCTCGCTCACTGAC
TCGCTGCGCTCGGTCGTTCGGCTGCGGCGAGCGGTATCAGCTCACTCAAAGGCGGTAATACGGTTATCCA
CAGAATCAGGGGATAACGCAGGAAAGAACATGTGAGCAAAAGGCCAGCAAAAGGCCAGGAACCGTAAAAA
GGCCGCGTTGCTGGCGTTTTTCCATAGGCTCCGCCCCCCTGACGAGCATCACAAAAATCGACGCTCAAGT
CAGAGGTGGCGAAACCCGACAGGACTATAAAGATACCAGGCGTTTCCCCCTGGAAGCTCCCTCGTGCGCT
CTCCTGTTCCGACCCTGCCGCTTACCGGATACCTGTCCGCCTTTCTCCCTTCGGGAAGCGTGGCGCTTTC
TCATAGCTCACGCTGTAGGTATCTCAGTTCGGTGTAGGTCGTTCGCTCCAAGCTGGGCTGTGTGCACGAA
CCCCCCGTTCAGCCCGACCGCTGCGCCTTATCCGGTAACTATCGTCTTGAGTCCAACCCGGTAAGACACG
ACTTATCGCCACTGGCAGCAGCCACTGGTAACAGGATTAGCAGAGCGAGGTATGTAGGCGGTGCTACAGA
GTTCTTGAAGTGGTGGCCTAACTACGGCTACACTAGAAGAACGGTATTTGGTATCTGCGCTCTGCTGAAG
CCAGTTACCTTCGGAAAAAGAGTTGGTAGCTCTTGATCCGGCAAACAAACCACCGCTGGTAGCGGTGGTT
TTTTTGTTTGCAAGCAGCAGATTACGCGCAGAAAAAAAGGATCTCAAGAAGATCCTTTGATCTTTTCTAC
GGGGTCTGACGCTCAGTGGAACGAAAACTCACGTTAAGGGATTTTGGTCATGAGATTATCAAAAAGGATC
TTCACCTAGATCCTTTTAAATTAAAAATGAAGTTTTAAATCAATCTAAAGTATATATGAGTAAACTTGGT
CTGACAGTTACCAATGCTTAATCAGTGAGGCACCTATCTCAGCGATCTGTCTATTTCGTTCATCCATAGT
TGCCTGACTCCCCGTCGTGTAGATAACTACGATACGGGAGGGCTTACCATCTGGCCCCAGTGCTGCAATG
ATACCGCGAGACCCACGCTCACCGGCTCCAGATTTATCAGCAATAAACCAGCCAGCCGGAAGGGCCGAGC
GCAGAAGTGGTCCTGCAACTTTATCCGCCTCCATCCAGTCTATTAATTGTTGCCGGGAAGCTAGAGTAAG
TAGTTCGCCAGTTAATAGTTTGCGCAACGTTGTTGCCATTGCTACAGGCATCGTGGTGTCACGCTCGTCG
TTTGGTATGGCTTCATTCAGCTCCGGTTCCCAACGATCAAGGCGAGTTACATGATCCCCCATGTTGTGCA
AAAAAGCGGTTAGCTCCTTCGGTCCTCCGATCGTTGTCAGAAGTAAGTTGGCCGCAGTGTTATCACTCAT
GGTTATGGCAGCACTGCATAATTCTCTTACTGTCATGCCATCCGTAAGATGCTTTTCTGTGACTGGTGAG
TACTCAACCAAGTCATTCTGAGAATAGTGTATGCGGCGACCGAGTTGCTCTTGCCCGGCGTCAATACGGG
ATAATACCGCGCCACATAGCAGAACTTTAAAAGTGCTCATCATTGGAAAACGTTCTTCGGGGCGAAAACT
CTCAAGGATCTTACCGCTGTTGAGATCCAGTTCGATGTAACCCACTCGTGCACCCAACTGATCTTCAGCA
TCTTTTACTTTCACCAGCGTTTCTGGGTGAGCAAAAACAGGAAGGCAAAATGCCGCAAAAAAGGGAATAA
GGGCGACACGGAAATGTTGAATACTCATACTCTTCCTTTTTCAATATTATTGAAGCATTTATCAGGGTTA
TTGTCTCATGAGCGGATACATATTTGAATGTATTTAGAAAAATAAACAAATAGGGGTTCCGCGCACATTT
CCCCGAAAAGTGCCACCTGACGTCGACGGATCGGGAGATCTCCCGATCCCCTATGGTGCACTCTCAGTAC
AATCTGCTCTGATGCCGCATAGTTAAGCCAGTATCTGCTCCCTGCTTGTGTGTTGGAGGTCGCTGAGTAG
TGCGCGAGCAAAATTTAAGCTACAACAAGGCAAGGCTTGACCGACATTTGCATGAAGAATCTGCTTAGGG
TTAGGCGTTTTGCGCTGCTTCGCGATGTACGGGCCAGATATACGCGTTGACATTGATTATTGACTAGTTA
TTAATAGTAATCAATTACGGGGTCATTAGTTCATAGCCCATATATGGAGTTCCGCGTTACATAACTTACG
GTAAATGGCCCGCCTGGCTGACCGCCCAACGACCCCCGCCCATTGACGTCAATAATGACGTATGTTCCCA
TAGTAACGCCAATAGGGACTTTCCATTGACGTCAATGGGTGGAGTATTTACGGTAAACTGCCCACTTGGC
AGTACATCAAGTGTATCATATGCCAAGTACGCCCC
Features (pLannotate 1.2.2; 21 found; start..end, strand, type, name):
    114..317     +  promoter       CMV promoter: human cytomegalovirus (CMV) immediate early promoter
    313..346     +  LTR            5' LTR (truncated) (fragment): truncated 5' long terminal repeat (LTR) from HIV-1
    362..380     +  promoter       T7 promoter: promoter for bacteriophage T7 RNA polymerase
    473..493     +  CDS            3xFLAG (fragment): three tandem FLAG® epitope tags
    506..1462    +  CDS            GPR171: GP171_HUMAN - Also known as H963. Experimental evidence at transcript level: Swiss-Prot protein existence level 2. Orphan receptor. From Homo sapiens (Human).
   1593..1817    +  polyA_signal   bGH poly(A) signal: bovine growth hormone polyadenylation signal
   1821..1842    +  promoter       SV40 promoter (fragment): SV40 enhancer and early promoter
   1863..2291    +  rep_origin     f1 ori (sequence partly withheld): f1 bacteriophage origin of replication; arrow indicates direction of (+) strand synthesis
   2305..2634    +  promoter       SV40 promoter: SV40 enhancer and early promoter
   2701..3492    +  CDS            neo: KKA2_KLEPN - Also known as kan, nptII. Experimental evidence at protein level: Swiss-Prot protein existence level 1. Resistance to kanamycin, neomycin, paromomycin, ribostamycin, butirosin and gentamicin B. From Klebsiella pneumoniae.
   3516..3674    +  CDS            ble (fragment): BLE_KLEPN - Experimental evidence at protein level: Swiss-Prot protein existence level 1. Binding protein with a strong affinity to the bleomycin family of antibiotics. Binds to CL990; an antimitotic-antibiotic compound. From Klebsiella pneumoniae.
   3669..3790    +  polyA_signal   SV40 poly(A) signal: SV40 polyadenylation signal
   3863..3879    -  protein_bind   lac operator: The lac repressor binds to the lac operator to inhibit transcription in E. coli. This inhibition can be relieved by adding lactose or isopropyl-β-D-thiogalactopyranoside (IPTG). lac repressor encoded by lacI
   3887..3917    -  promoter       lac promoter: promoter for the E. coli lac operon
   3932..3953    -  protein_bind   CAP binding site: CAP binding activates transcription in the presence of cAMP. E. coli catabolite activator protein
   3966..4058    -  CDS            lacI (fragment): lac repressor; lacI; The lac repressor binds to the lac operator to inhibit transcription in E. coli. This inhibition can be relieved by adding lactose or isopropyl-β-D-thiogalactopyranoside (IPTG).
   4241..4829    -  rep_origin     ori: high-copy-number ColE1/pMB1/pBR322/pUC origin of replication
   5000..5860    -  CDS            AmpR: β-lactamase; bla; confers resistance to ampicillin, carbenicillin, and related antibiotics
   5861..5965    -  promoter       AmpR promoter: bla
   6024..6076    -  misc_feature   bom (fragment): basis of mobility region from pBR322
   6231..113     +  enhancer       CMV enhancer (across the origin): human cytomegalovirus immediate early enhancer
