[The description below was written by a language model from this plasmid's Addgene catalogue record and pLannotate feature annotations shown in this document.]
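Description:
GPR171-DuET is a mammalian expression plasmid built on the pcDNA 3.1 (+) backbone that carries the human orphan class A G protein-coupled receptor GPR171 (also known as H963), inserted by Gibson cloning. It is propagated in E. coli as a high-copy plasmid through a ColE1/pUC-type origin and selected with ampicillin via the β-lactamase gene. An f1 phage origin is also present. For mammalian cells the backbone supplies an SV40 early promoter driving the neomycin phosphotransferase gene, followed by an SV40 polyadenylation signal, the standard arrangement for G418 selection of stable transfectants.

The receptor coding sequence sits downstream of the CMV immediate-early enhancer and promoter and is terminated by the bovine growth hormone polyadenylation signal. A T7 promoter between the CMV promoter and the insert allows in vitro transcription. According to the record, the "DuET" design adds a cleavable hemagglutinin signal peptide to aid membrane targeting, an N-terminal FLAG epitope and a C-terminal 1D4 epitope (derived from the rhodopsin C-terminus). The automated annotation detects the FLAG sequence as a short match to a 3xFLAG entry just upstream of the GPR171 reading frame, but it does not label the signal peptide or the 1D4 tag. Several other small annotated fragments, such as the truncated HIV-1 LTR, ble, lacI and bom hits, appear to be short partial matches within backbone sequence rather than functional elements.

The dual tagging lets the receptor be captured with one epitope and detected with the other regardless of receptor identity. The construct is intended for expression in mammalian cells and for proteomics studies. The associated work concerns multiplexed selectivity screening of anti-GPCR antibodies.
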