Addgene plasmid #213269: GPR171-DuET
Purpose: The DuET construct encodes the named human GPCR engineered with a cleaved hemagglutinin signal peptide, a 5' FLAG and a 3' 1D4 epitope tag optimized for expression in mammalian cells and proteomics studies.
Depositing lab: Thomas Sakmar. Depositing organization: Rockefeller University. Publication: Multiplexed selectivity screening of anti-GPCR antibodies. Dahl L, Kotliar IB, Bendes A, Dodig-Crnkovic T, Fromm S, Elofsson A, Uhlen M, Sakmar TP, Schwenk JM. Sci Adv. 2023 May 3;9(18):eadf9297. doi: 10.1126/sciadv.adf9297. Epub 2023 May 3. PubMed 37134173.
Backbone
  Vector backbone: pcDNA 3.1 (+)
  Vector type: Mammalian Expression
Growth in bacteria
  Bacterial resistance: Ampicillin, 100 μg/mL
  Growth temperature: 37°C
  Growth strain: DH5alpha
  Copy number: High Copy
Gene/Insert
  Gene/Insert name: GPR171 (alt names: G protein-coupled receptor 171; H963)
  Species: H. sapiens (human)
  Entrez Gene: GPR171 (a.k.a. H963)
  Promoter: CMV, T7
  Tag / fusion protein: FLAG (N terminal on insert); 1D4 (C terminal on insert)
  Cloning method: Gibson Cloning
Terms and licenses: Academic/Nonprofit Terms; Industry Terms: Not Available to Industry
Depositor comments: Class: A, Family: Orphan. Ensembl ID: ENSG00000174946, Uniprot ID: O14626
How to cite: GPR171-DuET was a gift from Thomas Sakmar (Addgene plasmid # 213269 ; http://n2t.net/addgene:213269 ; RRID:Addgene_213269)
